Addgene plasmid #223095: pCMV-T7-SpCas9(KWKYES)-P2A-EGFP (RAS2900)
Purpose: pCMV and pT7 Human expression plasmid for SpCas9 enzyme with KWKYES amino acids at positions 1135,1136,1218,1219,1335,T1337 with C-term BPNLS-P2A-EGFP
Depositing lab: Benjamin Kleinstiver. Depositing organization: Massachusetts General Hospital. Publication: Custom CRISPR-Cas9 PAM variants via scalable engineering and machine learning. Silverstein RA, Kim N, Kroell AS, Walton RT, Delano J, Butcher RM, Pacesa M, Smith BK, Christie KA, Ha LL, Meis RJ, Clark AB, Spinner AD, Lazzarotto CR, Li Y, Matsubara A, Urbina EO, Dahl GA, Correia BE, Marks DS, Tsai SQ, Pinello L, De Ravin SS, Liu Q, Kleinstiver BP. Nature. 2025 Apr 22. doi: 10.1038/s41586-025-09021-y. PubMed 40262634.
Backbone
  Vector backbone: pCMV-T7-SpCas9-P2A-EGFP (RTW3027)
  Backbone manufacturer: Benjamin Kleinstiver, Addgene plasmid #139987
  Vector type: Mammalian Expression, CRISPR
Growth in bacteria
  Bacterial resistance: Ampicillin, 100 μg/mL
  Growth temperature: 37°C
  Growth strain: DH5alpha
  Copy number: High Copy
Gene/Insert
  Gene/Insert name: human codon optimized nuclease SpCas9(KWKYES)-P2A-EGFP (alt names: RAS2900; SpCas9(KWKYES))
  Species: Synthetic
  Mutation: SpCas9(KWKYES)=D1135K, S1136W, G1218K, E1219Y, R1335E, T1337S
  Promoter: CMV and T7
  Tag / fusion protein: BPNLS-3xFLAG-P2A-EGFP (C terminal on insert)
  Cloning method: Gibson Cloning
  Sequencing primers: 5′ oBK6928-CCAAGTCTCCACCCCATTGACG; 3′ oBK219-GGGAGTGGCACCTTCCAGGGTC
Terms and licenses: Academic/Nonprofit Terms; Industry Terms: Not Available to Industry
How to cite: pCMV-T7-SpCas9(KWKYES)-P2A-EGFP (RAS2900) was a gift from Benjamin Kleinstiver (Addgene plasmid # 223095 ; http://n2t.net/addgene:223095 ; RRID:Addgene_223095)
