[The description below was written by a language model from this plasmid's Addgene catalogue record and pLannotate feature annotations shown in this document.]
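Description:
pCMV-T7-SpCas9(KWKYES)-P2A-EGFP (RAS2900) is an 8.4 kb mammalian expression and CRISPR plasmid derived from the pCMV-T7-SpCas9-P2A-EGFP backbone. It is maintained in E. coli through a high-copy ColE1/pUC-type origin and selected with ampicillin via the β-lactamase gene and its native promoter. Small remnants of cloning-vector sequence (lac promoter and operator, CAP site, lacI and SV40 promoter fragments) are annotated downstream of the expression cassette and appear to be backbone leftovers rather than functional parts of the design.

The payload is a human codon-optimized Streptococcus pyogenes Cas9 nuclease carrying six substitutions, D1135K, S1136W, G1218K, E1219Y, R1335E and T1337S, which give the "KWKYES" name. The associated work concerns engineering custom PAM variants of Cas9, although the record does not state which PAM this variant prefers. The feature table annotates the Cas9 coding region as two overlapping N- and C-terminal segments, which is an annotation artefact of a single continuous open reading frame. At its C terminus the nuclease is fused to a bipartite nuclear localization signal (BPNLS) and a 3xFLAG epitope, followed by a P2A ribosome-skipping peptide and EGFP, so that Cas9 and the fluorescent reporter are produced as separate proteins from one transcript and transfected cells can be identified by green fluorescence. Transcription is driven by the CMV immediate-early enhancer and promoter in human cells and terminated by the bGH polyadenylation signal. A T7 promoter placed just upstream of the coding sequence additionally permits in vitro transcription. No guide RNA cassette is annotated, so the guide must be supplied separately.
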