Features (pLannotate 1.2.2; 18 found; start..end, strand, type, name):
    240..828     -  rep_origin     ori: high-copy-number ColE1/pMB1/pBR322/pUC origin of replication
    999..1859    -  CDS            AmpR: β-lactamase; bla; confers resistance to ampicillin, carbenicillin, and related antibiotics
   1860..1964    -  promoter       AmpR promoter: bla
   2035..2079    -  misc_feature   bom (fragment): basis of mobility region from pBR322
   2234..2613    +  enhancer       CMV enhancer: human cytomegalovirus immediate early enhancer
   2614..2817    +  promoter       CMV promoter: human cytomegalovirus (CMV) immediate early promoter
   2859..2877    +  promoter       T7 promoter: promoter for bacteriophage T7 RNA polymerase
   2891..4609    +  CDS            Cas9(N): N-terminal portion of Streptococcus pyogenes Cas9 (Zetsche et al., 2015)
   4496..6994    +  CDS            Cas9(C): C-terminal portion of Streptococcus pyogenes Cas9 (Zetsche et al., 2015)
   7082..7147    +  CDS            3xFLAG: three tandem FLAG® epitope tags, followed by an enterokinase cleavage site
   7223..7939    +  CDS            EGFP: EGFP is a basic (constitutively fluorescent) green fluorescent protein published in 1996, derived from Aequorea victoria. It is reported to be a rapidly-maturing weak dimer with moderate acid sensitivity.
   7994..8218    +  polyA_signal   bGH poly(A) signal: bovine growth hormone polyadenylation signal
   8222..8243    +  promoter       SV40 promoter (fragment): SV40 enhancer and early promoter
   8248..8264    +  misc_feature   MCS (fragment): pBluescript multiple cloning site
   8313..8329    -  protein_bind   lac operator: The lac repressor binds to the lac operator to inhibit transcription in E. coli. This inhibition can be relieved by adding lactose or isopropyl-β-D-thiogalactopyranoside (IPTG). lac repressor encoded by lacI
   8337..8367    -  promoter       lac promoter: promoter for the E. coli lac operon
   8382..8403    -  protein_bind   CAP binding site: CAP binding activates transcription in the presence of cAMP. E. coli catabolite activator protein
   8416..57      -  CDS            lacI (fragment) (across the origin): lac repressor; lacI; The lac repressor binds to the lac operator to inhibit transcription in E. coli. This inhibition can be relieved by adding lactose or isopropyl-β-D-thiogalactopyranoside (IPTG).
>Addgene plasmid #223095 | pCMV-T7-SpCas9(KWKYES)-P2A-EGFP (RAS2900) | addgene full sequence | sequence record 447653 | Addgene NGS Result
CAGCTGCATTAATGAATCGGCCAACGCGCGGGGAGAGGCGGTTTGCGTATTGGGCGCTCTTCCGCTTCCT
CGCTCACTGACTCGCTGCGCTCGGTCGTTCGGCTGCGGCGAGCGGTATCAGCTCACTCAAAGGCGGTAAT
ACGGTTATCCACAGAATCAGGGGATAACGCAGGAAAGAACATGTGAGCAAAAGGCCAGCAAAAGGCCAGG
AACCGTAAAAAGGCCGCGTTGCTGGCGTTTTTCCATAGGCTCCGCCCCCCTGACGAGCATCACAAAAATC
GACGCTCAAGTCAGAGGTGGCGAAACCCGACAGGACTATAAAGATACCAGGCGTTTCCCCCTGGAAGCTC
CCTCGTGCGCTCTCCTGTTCCGACCCTGCCGCTTACCGGATACCTGTCCGCCTTTCTCCCTTCGGGAAGC
GTGGCGCTTTCTCATAGCTCACGCTGTAGGTATCTCAGTTCGGTGTAGGTCGTTCGCTCCAAGCTGGGCT
GTGTGCACGAACCCCCCGTTCAGCCCGACCGCTGCGCCTTATCCGGTAACTATCGTCTTGAGTCCAACCC
GGTAAGACACGACTTATCGCCACTGGCAGCAGCCACTGGTAACAGGATTAGCAGAGCGAGGTATGTAGGC
GGTGCTACAGAGTTCTTGAAGTGGTGGCCTAACTACGGCTACACTAGAAGAACAGTATTTGGTATCTGCG
CTCTGCTGAAGCCAGTTACCTTCGGAAAAAGAGTTGGTAGCTCTTGATCCGGCAAACAAACCACCGCTGG
TAGCGGTGGTTTTTTTGTTTGCAAGCAGCAGATTACGCGCAGAAAAAAAGGATCTCAAGAAGATCCTTTG
ATCTTTTCTACGGGGTCTGACGCTCAGTGGAACGAAAACTCACGTTAAGGGATTTTGGTCATGAGATTAT
CAAAAAGGATCTTCACCTAGATCCTTTTAAATTAAAAATGAAGTTTTAAATCAATCTAAAGTATATATGA
GTAAACTTGGTCTGACAGTTACCAATGCTTAATCAGTGAGGCACCTATCTCAGCGATCTGTCTATTTCGT
TCATCCATAGTTGCCTGACTCCCCGTCGTGTAGATAACTACGATACGGGAGGGCTTACCATCTGGCCCCA
GTGCTGCAATGATACCGCGAGACCCACGCTCACCGGCTCCAGATTTATCAGCAATAAACCAGCCAGCCGG
AAGGGCCGAGCGCAGAAGTGGTCCTGCAACTTTATCCGCCTCCATCCAGTCTATTAATTGTTGCCGGGAA
GCTAGAGTAAGTAGTTCGCCAGTTAATAGTTTGCGCAACGTTGTTGCCATTGCTACAGGCATCGTGGTGT
CACGCTCGTCGTTTGGTATGGCTTCATTCAGCTCCGGTTCCCAACGATCAAGGCGAGTTACATGATCCCC
CATGTTGTGCAAAAAAGCGGTTAGCTCCTTCGGTCCTCCGATCGTTGTCAGAAGTAAGTTGGCCGCAGTG
TTATCACTCATGGTTATGGCAGCACTGCATAATTCTCTTACTGTCATGCCATCCGTAAGATGCTTTTCTG
TGACTGGTGAGTACTCAACCAAGTCATTCTGAGAATAGTGTATGCGGCGACCGAGTTGCTCTTGCCCGGC
GTCAATACGGGATAATACCGCGCCACATAGCAGAACTTTAAAAGTGCTCATCATTGGAAAACGTTCTTCG
GGGCGAAAACTCTCAAGGATCTTACCGCTGTTGAGATCCAGTTCGATGTAACCCACTCGTGCACCCAACT
GATCTTCAGCATCTTTTACTTTCACCAGCGTTTCTGGGTGAGCAAAAACAGGAAGGCAAAATGCCGCAAA
AAAGGGAATAAGGGCGACACGGAAATGTTGAATACTCATACTCTTCCTTTTTCAATATTATTGAAGCATT
TATCAGGGTTATTGTCTCATGAGCGGATACATATTTGAATGTATTTAGAAAAATAAACAAATAGGGGTTC
CGCGCACATTTCCCCGAAAAGTGCCACCTGACGTCGACGGATCGGGAGATCGATCTCCCGATCCCCTAGG
GTCGACTCTCAGTACAATCTGCTCTGATGCCGCATAGTTAAGCCAGTATCTGCTCCCTGCTTGTGTGTTG
GAGGTCGCTGAGTAGTGCGCGAGCAAAATTTAAGCTACAACAAGGCAAGGCTTGACCGACAATTGCATGA
AGAATCTGCTTAGGGTTAGGCGTTTTGCGCTGCTTCGCGATGTACGGGCCAGATATACGCGTTGACATTG
ATTATTGACTAGTTATTAATAGTAATCAATTACGGGGTCATTAGTTCATAGCCCATATATGGAGTTCCGC
GTTACATAACTTACGGTAAATGGCCCGCCTGGCTGACCGCCCAACGACCCCCGCCCATTGACGTCAATAA
TGACGTATGTTCCCATAGTAACGCCAATAGGGACTTTCCATTGACGTCAATGGGTGGAGTATTTACGGTA
AACTGCCCACTTGGCAGTACATCAAGTGTATCATATGCCAAGTACGCCCCCTATTGACGTCAATGACGGT
AAATGGCCCGCCTGGCATTATGCCCAGTACATGACCTTATGGGACTTTCCTACTTGGCAGTACATCTACG
TATTAGTCATCGCTATTACCATGGTGATGCGGTTTTGGCAGTACATCAATGGGCGTGGATAGCGGTTTGA
CTCACGGGGATTTCCAAGTCTCCACCCCATTGACGTCAATGGGAGTTTGTTTTGGCACCAAAATCAACGG
GACTTTCCAAAATGTCGTAACAACTCCGCCCCATTGACGCAAATGGGCGGTAGGCGTGTACGGTGGGAGG
TCTATATAAGCAGAGCTGGTTTAGTGAACCGTCAGATCCGCTAGAGATCCGCGGCCGCTAATACGACTCA
CTATAGGGAGAGCCGCCACCATGGACAAGAAGTACAGCATCGGCCTGGACATCGGCACCAACTCTGTGGG
CTGGGCCGTGATCACCGACGAGTACAAGGTGCCCAGCAAGAAATTCAAGGTGCTGGGCAACACCGACCGG
CACAGCATCAAGAAGAACCTGATCGGAGCCCTGCTGTTCGACAGCGGCGAAACAGCCGAGGCCACCCGGC
TGAAGAGAACCGCCAGAAGAAGATACACCAGACGGAAGAACCGGATCTGCTATCTGCAAGAGATCTTCAG
CAACGAGATGGCCAAGGTGGACGACAGCTTCTTCCACAGACTGGAAGAGTCCTTCCTGGTGGAAGAGGAT
AAGAAGCACGAGCGGCACCCCATCTTCGGCAACATCGTGGACGAGGTGGCCTACCACGAGAAGTACCCCA
CCATCTACCACCTGAGAAAGAAACTGGTGGACAGCACCGACAAGGCCGACCTGCGGCTGATCTATCTGGC
CCTGGCCCACATGATCAAGTTCCGGGGCCACTTCCTGATCGAGGGCGACCTGAACCCCGACAACAGCGAC
GTGGACAAGCTGTTCATCCAGCTGGTGCAGACCTACAACCAGCTGTTCGAGGAAAACCCCATCAACGCCA
GCGGCGTGGACGCCAAGGCCATCCTGTCTGCCAGACTGAGCAAGAGCAGACGGCTGGAAAATCTGATCGC
CCAGCTGCCCGGCGAGAAGAAGAATGGCCTGTTCGGAAACCTGATTGCCCTGAGCCTGGGCCTGACCCCC
AACTTCAAGAGCAACTTCGACCTGGCCGAGGATGCCAAACTGCAGCTGAGCAAGGACACCTACGACGACG
ACCTGGACAACCTGCTGGCCCAGATCGGCGACCAGTACGCCGACCTGTTTCTGGCCGCCAAGAACCTGTC
CGACGCCATCCTGCTGAGCGACATCCTGAGAGTGAACACCGAGATCACCAAGGCCCCCCTGAGCGCCTCT
ATGATCAAGAGATACGACGAGCACCACCAGGACCTGACCCTGCTGAAAGCTCTCGTGCGGCAGCAGCTGC
CTGAGAAGTACAAAGAGATTTTCTTCGACCAGAGCAAGAACGGCTACGCCGGCTACATTGACGGCGGAGC
CAGCCAGGAAGAGTTCTACAAGTTCATCAAGCCCATCCTGGAAAAGATGGACGGCACCGAGGAACTGCTC
GTGAAGCTGAACAGAGAGGACCTGCTGCGGAAGCAGCGGACCTTCGACAACGGCAGCATCCCCCACCAGA
TCCACCTGGGAGAGCTGCACGCCATTCTGCGGCGGCAGGAAGATTTTTACCCATTCCTGAAGGACAACCG
GGAAAAGATCGAGAAGATCCTGACCTTCCGCATCCCCTACTACGTGGGCCCTCTGGCCAGGGGAAACAGC
AGATTCGCCTGGATGACCAGAAAGAGCGAGGAAACCATCACCCCCTGGAACTTCGAGGAAGTGGTGGACA
AGGGCGCTTCCGCCCAGAGCTTCATCGAGCGGATGACCAACTTCGATAAGAACCTGCCCAACGAGAAGGT
GCTGCCCAAGCACAGCCTGCTGTACGAGTACTTCACCGTGTATAACGAGCTGACCAAAGTGAAATACGTG
ACCGAGGGAATGAGAAAGCCCGCCTTCCTGAGCGGCGAGCAGAAAAAGGCCATCGTGGACCTGCTGTTCA
AGACCAACCGGAAAGTGACCGTGAAGCAGCTGAAAGAGGACTACTTCAAGAAAATCGAGTGCTTCGACTC
CGTGGAAATCTCCGGCGTGGAAGATCGGTTCAACGCCTCCCTGGGCACATACCACGATCTGCTGAAAATT
ATCAAGGACAAGGACTTCCTGGACAATGAGGAAAACGAGGACATTCTGGAAGATATCGTGCTGACCCTGA
CACTGTTTGAGGACAGAGAGATGATCGAGGAACGGCTGAAAACCTATGCCCACCTGTTCGACGACAAAGT
GATGAAGCAGCTGAAGCGGCGGAGATACACCGGCTGGGGCAGGCTGAGCCGGAAGCTGATCAACGGCATC
CGGGACAAGCAGTCCGGCAAGACAATCCTGGATTTCCTGAAGTCCGACGGCTTCGCCAACAGAAACTTCA
TGCAGCTGATCCACGACGACAGCCTGACCTTTAAAGAGGACATCCAGAAAGCCCAGGTGTCCGGCCAGGG
CGATAGCCTGCACGAGCACATTGCCAATCTGGCCGGCAGCCCCGCCATTAAGAAGGGCATCCTGCAGACA
GTGAAGGTGGTGGACGAGCTCGTGAAAGTGATGGGCCGGCACAAGCCCGAGAACATCGTGATCGAAATGG
CCAGAGAGAACCAGACCACCCAGAAGGGACAGAAGAACAGCCGCGAGAGAATGAAGCGGATCGAAGAGGG
CATCAAAGAGCTGGGCAGCCAGATCCTGAAAGAACACCCCGTGGAAAACACCCAGCTGCAGAACGAGAAG
CTGTACCTGTACTACCTGCAGAATGGGCGGGATATGTACGTGGACCAGGAACTGGACATCAACCGGCTGT
CCGACTACGATGTGGACCATATCGTGCCTCAGAGCTTTCTGAAGGACGACTCCATCGACAACAAGGTGCT
GACCAGAAGCGACAAGAACCGGGGCAAGAGCGACAACGTGCCCTCCGAAGAGGTCGTGAAGAAGATGAAG
AACTACTGGCGGCAGCTGCTGAACGCCAAGCTGATTACCCAGAGAAAGTTCGACAATCTGACCAAGGCCG
AGAGAGGCGGCCTGAGCGAACTGGATAAGGCCGGCTTCATCAAGAGACAGCTGGTGGAAACCCGGCAGAT
CACAAAGCACGTGGCACAGATCCTGGACTCCCGGATGAACACTAAGTACGACGAGAATGACAAGCTGATC
CGGGAAGTGAAAGTGATCACCCTGAAGTCCAAGCTGGTGTCCGATTTCCGGAAGGATTTCCAGTTTTACA
AAGTGCGCGAGATCAACAACTACCACCACGCCCACGACGCCTACCTGAACGCCGTCGTGGGAACCGCCCT
GATCAAAAAGTACCCTAAGCTGGAAAGCGAGTTCGTGTACGGCGACTACAAGGTGTACGACGTGCGGAAG
ATGATCGCCAAGAGCGAGCAGGAAATCGGCAAGGCTACCGCCAAGTACTTCTTCTACAGCAACATCATGA
ACTTTTTCAAGACCGAGATTACCCTGGCCAACGGCGAGATCCGGAAGCGGCCTCTGATCGAGACAAACGG
CGAAACCGGGGAGATCGTGTGGGATAAGGGCCGGGATTTTGCCACCGTGCGGAAAGTGCTGAGCATGCCC
CAAGTGAATATCGTGAAAAAGACCGAGGTGCAGACAGGCGGCTTCAGCAAAGAGTCTATCCTGCCCAAGA
GGAACAGCGATAAGCTGATCGCCAGAAAGAAGGACTGGGACCCTAAGAAGTACGGCGGCTTCAAGTGGCC
CACCGTGGCCTATTCTGTGCTGGTGGTGGCCAAAGTGGAAAAGGGCAAGTCCAAGAAACTGAAGAGTGTG
AAAGAGCTGCTGGGGATCACCATCATGGAAAGAAGCAGCTTCGAGAAGAATCCCATCGACTTTCTGGAAG
CCAAGGGCTACAAAGAAGTGAAAAAGGACCTGATCATCAAGCTGCCTAAGTACTCCCTGTTCGAGCTGGA
AAACGGCCGGAAGAGAATGCTGGCCTCTGCCAAGTACCTGCAGAAGGGAAACGAACTGGCCCTGCCCTCC
AAATATGTGAACTTCCTGTACCTGGCCAGCCACTATGAGAAGCTGAAGGGCTCCCCCGAGGATAATGAGC
AGAAACAGCTGTTTGTGGAACAGCACAAGCACTACCTGGACGAGATCATCGAGCAGATCAGCGAGTTCTC
CAAGAGAGTGATCCTGGCCGACGCTAATCTGGACAAAGTGCTGTCCGCCTACAACAAGCACCGGGATAAG
CCCATCAGAGAGCAGGCCGAGAATATCATCCACCTGTTTACCCTGACCAATCTGGGAGCCCCTGCCGCCT
TCAAGTACTTTGACACCACCATCGACCGGAAGGAGTACAGCAGCACCAAAGAGGTGCTGGACGCCACCCT
GATCCACCAGAGCATCACCGGCCTGTACGAGACACGGATCGACCTGTCTCAGCTGGGAGGCGACGGATCC
GGCGGAGGCGGAAGCGGGAAAAGAACCGCCGACGGCAGCGAATTCGAGCCCAAGAAGAAGAGGAAAGTCT
CGAGCGGAGGCGACTACAAAGACCATGACGGTGATTATAAAGATCATGACATCGATTACAAGGATGACGA
TGACAAGGGAGGCGGTGGAAGCGGCGCAACAAACTTCTCTCTGCTGAAACAAGCCGGAGATGTCGAAGAG
AATCCTGGACCGATGGTGAGCAAGGGCGAGGAGCTGTTCACCGGGGTGGTGCCCATCCTGGTCGAGCTGG
ACGGCGACGTAAACGGCCACAAGTTCAGCGTGTCCGGCGAGGGCGAGGGCGATGCCACCTACGGCAAGCT
GACCCTGAAGTTCATCTGCACCACCGGCAAGCTGCCCGTGCCCTGGCCCACCCTCGTGACCACCCTGACC
TACGGCGTGCAGTGCTTCAGCCGCTACCCCGACCACATGAAGCAGCACGACTTCTTCAAGTCCGCCATGC
CCGAAGGCTACGTCCAGGAGCGCACCATCTTCTTCAAGGACGACGGCAACTACAAGACCCGCGCCGAGGT
GAAGTTCGAGGGCGACACCCTGGTGAACCGCATCGAGCTGAAGGGCATCGACTTCAAGGAGGACGGCAAC
ATCCTGGGGCACAAGCTGGAGTACAACTACAACAGCCACAACGTCTATATCATGGCCGACAAGCAGAAGA
ACGGCATCAAGGTGAACTTCAAGATCCGCCACAACATCGAGGACGGCAGCGTGCAGCTCGCCGACCACTA
CCAGCAGAACACCCCCATCGGCGACGGCCCCGTGCTGCTGCCCGACAACCACTACCTGAGCACCCAGTCC
GCCCTGAGCAAAGACCCCAACGAGAAGCGCGATCACATGGTCCTGCTGGAGTTCGTGACCGCCGCCGGGA
TCACTCTCGGCATGGACGAGCTGTACAAGTGACCGGTCATCATCACCATCACCATTGAGTTTAAACCCGC
TGATCAGCCTCGACTGTGCCTTCTAGTTGCCAGCCATCTGTTGTTTGCCCCTCCCCCGTGCCTTCCTTGA
CCCTGGAAGGTGCCACTCCCACTGTCCTTTCCTAATAAAATGAGGAAATTGCATCGCATTGTCTGAGTAG
GTGTCATTCTATTCTGGGGGGTGGGGTGGGGCAGGACAGCAAGGGGGAGGATTGGGAAGACAATAGCAGG
CATGCTGGGGATGCGGTGGGCTCTATGGCTTCTGAGGCGGAAAGAACCAGCTGGGGCTCGATACCGTCGA
CCTCTAGCTAGAGCTTGGCGTAATCATGGTCATAGCTGTTTCCTGTGTGAAATTGTTATCCGCTCACAAT
TCCACACAACATACGAGCCGGAAGCATAAAGTGTAAAGCCTAGGGTGCCTAATGAGTGAGCTAACTCACA
TTAATTGCGTTGCGCTCACTGCCCGCTTTCCAGTCGGGAAACCTGTCGTGC
